>Addgene plasmid #27067 | pGMCtN-P38-luxAB-DAS+4 | depositor full sequence | sequence record 12808 | Author sequence
TTATACATAGTTGCTTAAGCTGCAGGGGACCCTAGAGGTCCCCTTTTTTATTTTAAAAATTTTTTATAAC
CGGTAAGAAGTCCAACACGCCGCTCCTCCCCGATGTTGCGTAGCCGCTTCAAGCTTAAGCAACGGCCCCA
GTGAGTAGCGACTTTGGATCCGGTACCCGCAACGGTCAACCAGCGTCTACGCGTTTCACTGGCCGACATG
TGAGCAAAAGGCCAGCAAAAGGCCAGGAACCGTAAAAAGGCCGCGTTGCTGGCGTTTTTCCATAGGCTCC
GCCCCCCTGACGAGCATCACAAAAATCGACGCTCAAGTCAGAGGTGGCGAAACCCGACAGGACTATAAAG
ATACCAGGCGTTTCCCCCTGGAAGCTCCCTCGTGCGCTCTCCTGTTCCGACCCTGCCGCTTACCGGATAC
CTGTCCGCCTTTCTCCCTTCGGGAAGCGTGGCGCTTTCTCAATGCTCACGCTGTAGGTATCTCAGTTCGG
TGTAGGTCGTTCGCTCCAAGCTGGGCTGTGTGCACGAACCCCCCGTTCAGCCCGACCGCTGCGCCTTATC
CGGTAACTATCGTCTTGAGTCCAACCCGGTAAGACACGACTTATCGCCACTGGCAGCAGCCACTGGTAAC
AGGATTAGCAGAGCGAGGTATGTAGGCGGTGCTACAGAGTTCTTGAAGTGGTGGCCTAACTACGGCTACA
CTAGAAGGACAGTATTTGGTATCTGCGCTCTGCTGAAGCCAGTTACCTTCGGAAAAAGAGTTGGTAGCTC
TTGATCCGGCAAACAAACCACCGCTGGTAGCGGTGGTTTTTTTGTTTGCAAGCAGCAGATTACGCGCAGA
AAAAAAGGATCTCAAGAAGATCCTTTGATCTTTTCTACGGGGTCTGACGCTCAGTGGAACTAGTCGCAAC
GTTCAAATCCGCTCCCGGCGGATTTGTCCTACTCAGGAGAGCGTTCACCGACAAACAACAGATAAAACGA
AAGGCCCAGTCTTTCGACTGAGCCTTTCGTTTTATTTGATGCCTGGCAGTTCCCTACTCTCGCATGGGGA
GAGATGCATCTATCAGGGGCAGGGCATGCTCATGTAGAGCGCCTGCTCGCCGTCCGAGGCGGTGCCGTCG
TACAGGGCGGTGTCCAGGCCGCAGAGGGTGAACCCCATCCGCCGGTACGCGTGGATCGCCGGTGCGTTGA
CGTTGGTGACCTCCAGCCAGAGGTGCCCGGCGCCCCGCTCGCGGGCGAACTCCGTCGCGAGCCCCATCAA
CGCGCGCCCGACCCCGTGCCCCCGGTGCTCCGGGGCGACCTCGATGTCCTCGACGGTCAGCCGGCGGTTC
CAGCCGGAGTACGAGACGACCACGAAGCCCGCCAGGTCGCCGTCGTCCCCGTACGCGACGAACGTCCGGG
AGTCCGGGTCGCCGTCCTCCCCGGCGTCCGATTCGTCGTCCGATTCGTCGTCGGGGAACACCTTGGTCAG
GGGCGGGTCCACCGGCACCTCCCGCAGGGTGAAGCCGTCCCCGGTGGCGGTGACGCGGAAGACGGTGTCG
GTGGTGAAGGACCCATCCAGTGCCTCGATGGCCTCGGCGTCCCCCGGGACACTGGTGCGGTACCGGTAAG
CCGTGTCGTCAAGAGTGGTCATATGTATATCTCCTTCGCATGCCTCCCAGATTATATCACTCGAGCTAGC
TGGTGTCAAGGCGCGCCTGCAGGTCGAGATTTACAGTCGGTCGCCTACGCAAACGTCGATGGGAGCAGTT
CGGACAGCCCCTGCATGGCCTCCAGATGCCTCGCCCGATCCGCATGCGCATAGATCCGCTGCGCATCCAC
ACTCGCATGACCCAAGATCTCCATACGCGTTTGCTCATCCACACCCGCTGCGCGCAGCAATGTCGAGGTG
GTGTGCCGCGAGTTGTGCGGCGGTAACGACTCGGTTGGACCGATCACCCCAGCAGCGCGGAACACGCCAC
GCCACACGTCGTAGTCCGAACGGGGATCGATCGGCTTCCCCTCCTTGTGCCACACCAAGTCATGCGGATT
GTCGGTGCGGAGTTTCTGCATCGCCACATACAACGGCGGCAACAACGGAACCTCACGCCAACCAGCGTCC
GTCTTCGGCCGGGTGAACAACAACGACCCCTCACATTCCTGATACTCGAAATGCGCCGGCAGGTCCCACC
GGGACTGCGGGCATGCCCATGCCCGTGTCTTCCCGCAAGGCCAGTACGGGGGTTTCTTGGGCATACGGTC
GGGCCGGGACAGCGGTGACGGTTCGGGTAGAGGATCCCCACAGCCGTGGACGCGGGTTTCCGATTGCAAC
TGCCAAGCGATGGTGATCCATCCCTGAGCGGGGTTGTCGACGTAGGGCCAGCGCAGGCCGAGGAGTTCCC
CACGGCGGGCGCCCGTCAGGAAACCGGCGGCGATCCGCACCGCATCCGGTTCGTCGCACACCTGGAACGC
GGTGTGAATGATGTGCTGCGCCACGTCCGCCGGGAAGCCGTTGCGTTTCTTCTTCCGGTACTCGGGCTTG
TCGACCAATGCGGCCACATTCCTGGTCGCCACACCCTCCGCTACCGCATCGTCCAAGGCTTTCTGGACGA
TGACATGGACCAGCTCGGCGGTGCGGGAGGCCCCGATCTCGGAGTGCAGGTCCCGCACATGCTGCGGGGT
GAGTTTGTCGATGCGTTTCGCGCCGAGGATCGGGTTGATGTGGTTGTGGATGGCGGCCCGGTAGTCGTTG
AGGACGCCGGGGCGGACTTTACGTTTGGCGTGGATGTTGTCGATCCAGTGCAGCATCCACTTCTCCACAG
TTGTGGATGAGGTGGTGGCGATGCGGCCCTCTTCGACGTCGCGGCGGAGTTGTTTGAGTTTGGCCATGGC
GGTGTTGCGGTCAACGGAGGACACCCATTTGTAGCGGCGGTTGCCGTTGCGGTCTGGGGGTAGTTCTACT
CGTCCCATCCATTTGCCGTCGGCGCGTTGGAAGAACGCTCCGTCTCCGCGGGTTCTGCGTTTCTTAGTTG
CCATCGTTTTCCCTCCCAGGGGGTCACCCTACGGTTCACCCTACGGTGCTGCGCAGCATTACGCAGAATT
GCGCAGTATCGGGGGTCTACCTGCGGGTTTGACAACGTTTCTCCTGGTATGCAGCCTATCAACCGCTGAC
TCTTAATCAGCGGGTCGGGGGTTCGAAACCCTCACGGCGCACAGGTCAGAGGCCATAAGCCTCAGAGGGG
ATCACCCTAAAGGTAACCCTATAGGGGTTTTCACTGGTCCTACATGTCGTCGCGCCGTCGTACTCTCTTT
TCATAGGGGAGCATGAGGATCCAACTGAGCTTGCTGTGCCTTCGATTGAGCGGTTGAAGCATCTGGAGCG
TCGGCGGACAGCGATCACGGTTCCCAACGATGGCTGAAAGAAGGATGAAATGACTGCACTCATCGATAAG
CTTCGAATTCTGCAGCTGGATCCATGGATATCTAGTGTTAACTATTTAATTGGGGACCCTAGAGGTCCCC
TTTTTTATTTTAAAAATTTTTTCAAGGGGACCTCTAGGGTCCCCAGCTGGCTAGCGAGTCATGAGGTCAC
CATGTTCTTTCCTGCGTTATCCCCTGATTCTGTGGATAACCGTATTACCGCCTTTGAGTGAGCTGATACC
AGCGGATAACAATTTCACACAGGAAACAGCTATGACCATGATTACGCCAAGCTATCAACTTTGTATAGAA
AAGTTGAATTCAAGTTTGTACAAAAAAGCAGGCTTATTGGATCACGCCGCGAGCGTGTCGGTGTTCGAAG
ACCTGGGAATCCAGCAGGCGCCCAACAGCACCGTCTGCTCCGTCTTCTCCAGAAAGGCGACTACGCGGTC
CTCCTCGTCGGTGGGTACGCAGCCGAATGCCCGCGGGTCGCCCACCCGCACCAGTTGCAGCGTGACATCG
GCTCGATTGCTTCGGTGGAAGTCCAGCAGTTGGGCCAGATCCGCGAGGGCCCCCCGTGAACATCGTCGTG
GTAACCAGCGTGTCGGCTTTGGCTGTGGCCGTGGTGCATTCGGTGGCGTTTGCGATCAAGGGGCGTCACG
GCGAGGACCTGGTCGACCGCTGGAACCGTGAGGGCATCGGTGCACACCGCGGGATCAGACCGTCGACGAA
CCATTTGAATCCGACCGGTACCTCAACGAGTTGACGGCCGATCACGTCCAGGTTATGTTCGATGACGATC
ACCGTATTGCCCTTGTCGACCAGGCCGTTGATCCGACCCAGCTTTCTTGTACAAAGTGGTTAATTAACAG
GATCCCCAAATAAGGAAATGTTATGAAATTTGGAAACTTCCTTCTCACTTATCAGCCACCTGAGCTATCT
CAGACCGAAGTGATGAAGCGATTGGTTAATCTGGGCAAAGCGTCTGAAGGTTGTGGCTTCGACACCGTTT
GGTTGCTAGAGCACCACTTCACTGAATTTGGGTTGTTAGGGAATCCTTATGTTGCTGCCGCACACCTATT
AGGTGCGACAGAAACGCTCAACGTTGGCACTGCAGCTATCGTATTGCCGACTGCCCATCCGGTTCGACAA
GCAGAAGACGTAAACCTACTGGATCAAATGTCAAAAGGACGATTCCGTTTTGGTATTTGTCGCGGTTTGT
ACGATAAAGATTTTCGTGTCTTTGGTACAGACATGGATAACAGCCGAGCCTTAATGGACTGTTGGTATGA
CTTGATGAAAGAAGGCTTCAATGAAGGCTATATCGCGGCGGATAACGAACATATTAAGTTCCCGAAAATC
CAACTGAATCCATCGGCTTACACACAAGGTGGTGCTCCTGTTTATGTCGTCGCGGAGTCAGCATCAACGA
CAGAATGGGCTGCAGAGCGTGGCCTACCAATGATTCTAAGCTGGATCATCAACACTCACGAGAAGAAAGC
GCAGCTTGATCTTTACAACGAAGTCGCGACTGAACATGGCTACGATGTGACTAAGATTGACCACTGTTTG
TCTTACATCACCTCCGTCGATCATGACTCAAATAGAGCCAAAGATATTTGCCGCAACTTCTTGGGCCATT
GGTACGACTCATACGTGAATGCCACCAAGATTTTTGACGACTCTGACCAAACAAAAGGTTACGACTTCAA
TAAAGGTCAATGGCGTGATTTTGTGTTGAAAGGCCACAAAGACACCAATCGCCGAATTGATTACAGCTAC
GAAATCAACCCAGTAGGGACGCCTGAAGAGTGTATCGCGATTATCCAGCAAGATATTGATGCGACGGGTA
TTGACAATATTTGTTGTGGTTTTGAAGCAAACGGTTCTGAAGAAGAAATTATCGCATCTATGAAGCTATT
CCAGTCTGATGTGATGCCATATCTCAAAGAAAAACAGTAATTAATATTTTCTAAAAGGAAAGAGACATGA
AATTTGGATTATTCTTCCTCAATTTTATGAATTCAAAGCGTTCTTCTGATCAAGTCATCGAAGAAATGTT
AGATACCGCACATTACGTAGATCAGTTGAAGTTTGACACGTTGGCTGTTTACGAAAACCATTTCTCGAAC
AATGGTGTGGTTGGTGCCCCACTAACAGTGGCTGGTTTTTTACTTGGTATGACAAAGAACGCCAAAGTGG
CTTCGTTGAATCACGTCATTACCACGCATCATCCAGTACGTGTGGCGGAAGAAGCGTGTCTACTTGACCA
AATGAGTGAAGGCCGTTTTGCCTTTGGCTTTAGTGATTGTGAAAAGAGTGCAGATATGCGCTTCTTTAAT
CGACCAACGGATTCTCAGTTTCAGTTGTTCAGTGAGTGTCACAAGATCATCAATGATGCATTCACTACTG
GGTACTGCCATCCAAACAATGATTTTTATAGTTTTCCTAAAATCTCCGTTAACCCACACGCGTTCACTGA
AGGCGGTCCTGCGCAATTTGTGAATGCGACGAGCAAAGAAGTGGTTGAATGGGCGGCTAAGTTAGGGCTT
CCACTCGTGTTTAGATGGGACGACTCAAACGCTCAAAGAAAAGAATACGCCGGTTTGTACCACGAAGTTG
CTCAGGCACATGGTGTCGATGTTAGTCAGGTTCGACACAAGCTGACGCTGCTGGTCAACCAAAATGTAGA
TGGTGAAGCAGCAAGGGCAGAAGCTCGCGTGTATTTGGAAGAGTTTGTCCGTGAATCTTACTCAAATACC
GACTTTGAGCAAAAAATGGGAGAGCTGTTGTCAGAAAATGCCATCGGTACTTATGAAGAAAGTACTCAGG
CAGCGCGAGTTGCGATTGAGTGTTGTGGTGCCGCGGACCTATTGATGTCTTTTGAGTCGATGGAAGATAA
AGCGCAGCAAAGAGCGGTTATCGATGTGGTAAACGCCAACATCGTCAAATACCACTCGGCCGCCAACGAC
GAGAACTACTCCGAGAACTACGCGGACGCCAGCTAATAACTAGTCGTTTAACTGATGCTGAAGGGGCAGC
GATGCCCCTTATATCACCATTCTTTTCGCGCGATAGCGCTAACTAATAGAGGCATTTATATGGACGTACT
TTCAGCGGTTAAGCAGGAAAATATCGCAGCGAGCACAGAAATCGATGACTTGATTTTCATGGGAACTCCT
CAGCAATGGTCATTGCAGGAACAAAAAACAGCCGGATCTCGAGCTCGCGAAAGCTCTGATTTAAATGGAT
CCCCCGGGCTGCAGGAATTCGATATCAAGCTTCAACTTTA
Features (pLannotate 1.2.2; 14 found; start..end, strand, type, name):
    267..855     -  rep_origin     ori: high-copy-number ColE1/pMB1/pBR322/pUC origin of replication
    932..1018    -  terminator     rrnB T1 terminator: Escherichia coli rrnB; transcription terminator T1 from the E. coli rrnB gene
   1063..1632    -  CDS            NrsR: nourseothricin acetyltransferase; Streptomyces noursei nat1; confers resistance to nourseothricin
   3428..3445    +  misc_feature   MCS (fragment): multiple cloning site
   3571..3636    +  rep_origin     RSF ori (fragment): Plasmids containing the RSF 1030 origin of replication can be propagated in E. coli cells that contain additional plasmids with compatible origins.
   3696..3716    +  protein_bind   attB4: mutant version of attB; core recombination site for the Gateway® BP reaction BP Clonase™
   3721..3741    +  protein_bind   attB1: mutant version of attB; core recombination site for the Gateway® BP reaction BP Clonase™
   4116..4211    -  CDS            celB (fragment): PGM_KOMXY - Protein inferred from homology: Swiss-Prot protein existence level 3. This enzyme participates in both the breakdown and synthesis of glucose. From Komagataeibacter xylinus (Gluconacetobacter xylinus).
   4236..4260    -  protein_bind   attB2: mutant version of attB; recombination site for the Gateway® BP reaction BP Clonase™
   4293..5357    +  CDS            luxA: LUXA_VIBHA - Experimental evidence at protein level: Swiss-Prot protein existence level 1. Light-emitting reaction in luminous bacteria. From Vibrio harveyi (Beneckea harveyi).
   5387..6358    +  CDS            luxB: LUXB_VIBHA - Experimental evidence at protein level: Swiss-Prot protein existence level 1. Light-emitting reaction in luminous bacteria. The specific role of the beta subunit is unknown, but it is absolutely required for bioluminescence activity. From Vibrio harveyi (Beneckea harveyi).
   6500..6622    +  CDS            luxE (fragment): LUXE_VIBHA - Protein inferred from homology: Swiss-Prot protein existence level 3. Acyl-protein synthetase activates tetradecanoic acid. It is a component of the fatty acid reductase complex responsible for converting tetradecanoic acid to the aldehyde which serves as substrate in the luciferase-catalyzed reaction. From Vibrio harveyi (Beneckea harveyi).
   6646..6682    +  misc_feature   MCS (fragment): pBluescript multiple cloning site
   6683..13      -  protein_bind   attB3 (across the origin): mutant version of attB; core recombination site for the Gateway® BP reaction BP Clonase™
