[The description below was written by a language model from this plasmid's Addgene catalogue record and pLannotate feature annotations shown in this document.]
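Description:
pGMCtN-P38-luxAB-DAS+4 is a bacterial expression plasmid built on the pDE43-MCtN backbone and described in its insert name as integrative. Together with the associated work on controlled proteolysis in mycobacteria, this implies that it is meant to insert into a mycobacterial chromosome rather than replicate there as an episome. No integrase gene or phage attachment site was called in the feature table. A stretch of roughly 1.8 kb between the resistance gene and the cloning region is unannotated, so the integration system cannot be identified from the record. In E. coli the plasmid is maintained through a ColE1/pUC-type origin, although the catalogue lists it as low copy. Selection is with nourseothricin, conferred by the Streptomyces noursei nat1 acetyltransferase gene, which is followed by an rrnB T1 terminator.

The payload was assembled by multisite Gateway recombination, as shown by the attB4, attB1, attB2 and attB3 sites flanking its segments. The interval between attB1 and attB2 presumably carries the promoter designated P38, although it is not annotated as such. The short celB match there, like the small RSF ori fragment upstream, is probably a spurious similarity hit. Between attB2 and attB3 lie the Vibrio harveyi luxA and luxB genes encoding the two subunits of bacterial luciferase, followed by a residual luxE fragment. The name indicates a DAS+4 tag, a modified ssrA-type degradation signal recognised through the SspB adaptor for delivery to the Clp protease. The tag itself is not annotated, and the record does not say which subunit carries it. The construct serves as a luminescent reporter substrate for measuring inducible protein degradation. The annotated sequence is 6,690 nt, shorter than the sum of the catalogued backbone and insert sizes.
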