Addgene plasmid #27067: pGMCtN-P38-luxAB-DAS+4
Depositing lab: Dirk Schnappinger. Depositing organization: Cornell University. Publication: Protein inactivation in mycobacteria by controlled proteolysis and its application to deplete the beta subunit of RNA polymerase. Kim JH, Wei JR, Wallach JB, Robbins RS, Rubin EJ, Schnappinger D. Nucleic Acids Res. 2011 Mar;39(6):2210-20. doi: 10.1093/nar/gkq1149 PubMed 21075796.
Backbone
  Vector backbone: pDE43-MCtN
  Backbone size w/o insert (bp): 5387
  Vector type: Bacterial Expression
Growth in bacteria
  Bacterial resistance: Nourseothricin (clonNat), 25 μg/mL
  Growth temperature: 37°C
  Growth strain: DH5alpha
  Copy number: Low Copy
Gene/Insert
  Gene/Insert name: P#38-luxAB-DAS+4 integrative
  Species: synthetic gene
  Insert size (bp): 2661
  Cloning method: Restriction Enzyme
  Sequencing primers: 5′ n/a
Terms and licenses: Academic/Nonprofit Terms; Industry Terms: Not Available to Industry
How to cite: pGMCtN-P38-luxAB-DAS+4 was a gift from Dirk Schnappinger (Addgene plasmid # 27067 ; http://n2t.net/addgene:27067 ; RRID:Addgene_27067)
