>Addgene plasmid #27067 | pGMCtN-P38-luxAB-DAS+4 | addgene partial sequence | sequence record 33327 | 27067 with pGMCtN-R (GGCGTGTTGGACTTCTTACC)
TTAATAAAAGGGGACTCTAGGGTCCCCTGCAGCTTAAGCAACTATGTATAATAAAGTTGAAGCTTGATAT
CGAATTCCTGCAGCCCGGGGGATCCATTTAAATCAGAGCTTTCGCGAGCTCGAGATCCGGCTGTTTTTGT
TCCTGCAATGACCATTGCTGAGGAGTTCCCATGAAAATCAAGTCATCGATTTCTGTGCTCGCTGCGATAT
TTTCCTGCTTAACCGCTGAAAGTACGTCCATATAAATGCCTCTATTAGTTAGCGCTATCGCGCGAAAAGA
ATGGTGATATAAGGGGCATCGCTGCCCCTTCAGCATCAGTTAAACGACTAGTTATTAGCTGGCGTCCGCG
TAGTTCTCGGAGTAGTTCTCGTCGTTGGCGGCCGAGTGGTATTTGACGATGTTGGCGTTTACCACATCGA
TAACCGCTCTTTGCTGCGCTTTATCTTCCATCGACTCAAAAGACATCAATAGGTCCGCGGCACCACAACA
CTCAATCGCAACTCGCGCTGCCTGAGTACTTTCTTCATAAGTACCGATGGCATTTTCTGACAACAGCTCT
CCCATTTTTTGCTCAAAGTCGGTATTTGAGTAAGATTCACGGACAAACTCTTCCAAATACACGCGAGCTT
CTGCCCTTGCTGCTTCACCATCTACATTTTGGTTGACCAGCAGCGTCAGCTTGTGTCGAACCTGACTAAC
ATCGACACCATGTGCCTGAGCAACTTCGTGGTACAAACCGGCGTATTCTTTTCTTTGAGCGTTTGAGTCG
TCCCATCTAAACACGAGTGGAAGCCCTAACTTAGCCGCCCATTCAACCACTTCTTTGCTCGTCGCATTCA
CAAATTGCGCAGGANCGCCTTCAGTGAACGCGTGTGGGTTAACGGAGATTTTAGGAAAACTATAAAAATC
ATTGTTTGGATGGCAGTACCCAGTAGTGAATGCATCATTGATGATCTGGTGACACTCACTGAACAACTGA
AAC
